>Addgene plasmid #25544 | RBKS | depositor partial sequence | sequence record 11948 | Author sequence
TGGCAAGAGGAGGTGGCGGCGGTGGTAGTGGTGGGCTCCTGCATGACCGACCTGGTCAGTCTTACTTCTC
GTTTGCCAAAAACTGGAGAAACCATCCATGGACATAAGTTTTTTATTGGCTTTGGAGGGAAAGGTGCCAA
CCAGTGTGTCCAAGCTGCTCGGCTTGGAGCAATGACGTCCATGGTGTGTAAGGTTGGCAAAGATTCTTTT
GGCAATGATTATATAGAAAACTTAAAACAGAATGATATTTCTACAGAATTTACATATCAGACTAAAGATG
CTGCTACAGGAACTGCTTCTATAATTGTCAATAATGAAGGCCAGAATATCATTGTCATAGTGGCTGGAGC
AAATTTACTTTTGAATACGGAGGATCTGAGGGCAGCAGCCAATGTCATTAGCAGAGCCAAAGTCATGGTC
TGCCAGCTCGAAATAACTCCAGCAACTTCTTTGGAAGCCCTAACAATGGCCCGCAGGAGTGGAGTGAAAA
CCTTGTTCAATCCAGCCCCTGCCATTGCTGACCTGGATCCCCAGTTCTACACCCTCTCAGATGTGTTCTG
CTGCAATGAAAGTGAGGCTGAGATTTTAACTGGCCTCACGGTGGGCAGCGCTGCAGATGCTGGGGAGGCT
GCATTAGTGCTCTTGAAAAGGGGCTGCCAGGTGGTAATCATTACCTTAGGGGCTGAAGGATGTGTGGTGC
TGTCACAGACAGAACCTGAGCCAAAGCACATTCCCACAGAGAAAGTCAAGGCTGTGGATACCACGGGTGC
TGGTGACAGCTTTGTGGGAGCTCTGGCCTTCTACCTGGCTTACTATCCAAATCTGTCCTTGGAAGACATG
CTCAACAGATCCAATTTCATTGCAGCAGTCAGTGTCCAGGCTGCAGGAACACAGTCATCTTACCCTTACA
AAAAAGACCTTCCGCTTACTCTGTTT
