>Addgene plasmid #25544 | RBKS | addgene partial sequence | sequence record 31527 | 25544 with T7
TCCCTCTGAAATATTTTGTTTAACTTTAAGAAGGAGATATACCATGGGCAGCAGCCATCATCATCATCAT
CACAGCAGCGGCCTGGTTCCGCGTGGTAGTTGGCAAGAGGAGGTGGCGGCGGTGGTAGTGGTGGGCTCCT
GCATGACCGACCTGGTCAGTCTTACTTCTCGTTTGCCAAAAACTGGAGAAACCATCCATGGACATAAGTT
TTTTATTGGCTTTGGAGGGAAAGGTGCCAACCAGTGTGTCCAAGCTGCTCGGCTTGGAGCAATGACGTCC
ATGGTGTGTAAGGTTGGCAAAGATTCTTTTGGCAATGATTATATAGAAAACTTAAAACAGAATGATATTT
CTACAGAATTTACATATCAGACTAAAGATGCTGCTACAGGAACTGCTTCTATAATTGTCAATAATGAAGG
CCAGAATATCATTGTCATAGTGGCTGGAGCAAATTTACTTTTGAATACGGAGGATCTGAGGGCAGCAGCC
AATGTCATTAGCAGAGCCAAAGTCATGGTCTGCCAGCTCGAAATAACTCCAGCAACTTCTTTGGAAGCCC
TAACAATGGCCCGCAGGAGTGGAGTGAAAACCTTGTTCAATCCAGCCCCTGCCATTGCTGACCTGGATCC
CCAGTTCTACACCCTCTCAGATGTGTTCTGCTGCAATGAAAGTGAGGCTGAGATTTTAACTGGCCTCACG
GTGGGCAGCGCTGCAGATGCTGGGGAGGCTGCATTAGTGCTCTTGAAAAGGGGCTGCCAGGTGGTAATCA
TTACCTTAGGGGCTGAAGGATGTGTGGTGCTGTCACAGACAGAACCTGAGCCAAAGCACATTCCCACAGA
GAAAGTCAAGGCTGTGGATACCACGGGTGCTGGTGACAGCTTTNGTGGGAGCTCTGGCCTTCTACCTGGC
TTACTATCCAAATCTGT
