[The description below was written by a language model from this plasmid's Addgene catalogue record.]
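Description:
RBKS is a bacterial expression plasmid built on pET28a-LIC, a ligation-independent-cloning derivative of the pET28a vector produced by a structural genomics consortium. It carries a 936 bp insert encoding human ribokinase (RBKS, also known as RBSK or RK), derived from a human cDNA reference clone. The backbone is listed at 7328 bp without the insert. The plasmid is selected with kanamycin, is recorded as low copy, and is maintained in a standard E. coli cloning strain. No feature table accompanies the record, so the origin of replication and other backbone elements are not explicitly listed.

The insert is fused to an N-terminal His tag, which allows the recombinant protein to be purified by immobilized metal affinity chromatography. The record does not name the promoter, but the listed sequencing primers anneal to the T7 promoter and T7 terminator regions. This is consistent with the usual pET arrangement, in which the coding sequence sits between these elements and is transcribed by T7 RNA polymerase supplied by a suitable expression host. The cloning method is recorded as restriction enzyme based, even though the backbone is a LIC vector.

The stated purpose is bacterial expression of protein for structure determination, and the depositor links the construct to a deposited crystal structure of human ribokinase. The record cautions that the insert may not be the full open reading frame, as is common for crystallography constructs whose boundaries are trimmed to improve expression or crystallization. Users needing full-length protein should therefore check the construct boundaries.
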