Addgene plasmid #25544: RBKS
Purpose: Bacterial expression for structure determination; may not be full ORF
Depositing lab: Cheryl Arrowsmith. Depositing organization: University of Toronto.
Backbone
  Vector backbone: pET28a-LIC
  Backbone manufacturer: SGC
  Backbone size w/o insert (bp): 7328
  Vector type: Bacterial Expression
Growth in bacteria
  Bacterial resistance: Kanamycin, 50 μg/mL
  Growth temperature: 37°C
  Growth strain: DH5alpha
  Copy number: Low Copy
Gene/Insert
  Gene/Insert name: RBKS (alt names: PDB: 2FV7; ribokinase)
  Species: H. sapiens (human)
  Insert size (bp): 936
  GenBank ID: BC017425
  Entrez Gene: RBKS (a.k.a. RBSK, RK)
  Tag / fusion protein: His (N terminal on insert)
  Cloning method: Restriction Enzyme
  Sequencing primers: 5′ T7; 3′ T7-term
Terms and licenses: Academic/Nonprofit Terms; Industry Terms: Not Available to Industry
Depositor comments: PDB: 2FV7 http://www.thesgc.org/structures/2FV7/
How to cite: RBKS was a gift from Cheryl Arrowsmith (Addgene plasmid # 25544 ; http://n2t.net/addgene:25544 ; RRID:Addgene_25544)
